>Addgene plasmid #140012 | pAS_4xMx PylT_FLAG-Mx PylRS YA | addgene full sequence | sequence record 298549 | Addgene  NGS Result
ACTCTTCCTTTTTCAATATTATTGAAGCATTTATCAGGGTTATTGTCTCATGAGCGGATACATATTTGAA
TGTATTTAGAAAAATAAACAAATAGGGGTTCCGCGCACATTTCCCCGAAAAGTGCCACCTAAATTGTAAG
CGTTAATATTTTGTTAAAATTCGCGTTAAATTTTTGTTAAATCAGCTCATTTTTTAACCAATAGGCCGAA
ATCGGCAAAATCCCTTATAAATCAAAAGAATAGACCGAGATAGGGT
[37 nt withheld, positions 257-293]
AAAGAACGTGGACTCCAACGTCAAAGG
[49 nt withheld, positions 321-369]
T
[91 nt withheld, positions 371-461]
G
[124 nt withheld, positions 463-586]
CCCATTCGCCATTCAGGCTGCGCAACTGTTGGGAAGGGCGATCGGTGCGGGCCTCTTCGCTATTACGCCA
GCTGGCGAAAGGGGGATGTGCTGCAAGGCGATTAAGTTGGGTAACGCCAGGGTTTTCCCAGTCACGACGT
TGTAAAACGACGGCCAGTGAGCGCGCCTCGTTCATTCACGTTTTTGAACCCGTGGAGGACGGGCAGACTC
GCGGTGCAAATGTGTTTTACAGCGTGATGGAGCAGATGAAGATGCTCGACACGCTGCAGAACACGCAGCT
AGATTAACCCTAGAAAGATAATCATATTGTGACGTACGTTAAAGATAATCATGTGTAAAATTGACGCATG
TGTTTTATCGGTCTGTATATCGAGGTTTATTTATTAATTTGAATAGATATTAAGTTTTATTATATTTACA
CTTACATACTAATAATAAATTCAACAAACAATTTATTTATGTTTATTTATTTATTAAAAAAAACAAAAAC
TCAAAATTTCTTCTATAAAGTAACAAAACTTTTATGAGGGACAGCCCCCCCCCAAAGCCCCCAGGGATGT
AATTACGTCCCTCCCCCGCTAGGGGGCAGCAGCGAGCCGCCCGGGGCTCCGCTCCGGTCCGGCGCTCCCC
CCGCATCCCCGAGCCGGCAGCGTGCGGGGACAGCCCGGGCACGGGGAAGGTGGCACGGGATCGCTTTCCT
CTGAACGCTTCTCGCTGCTCTTTGAGCCTGCAGACACCTGGGGGGATACGGGGAAAAGGCCTCCACGGCC
AACTAGTGGCCTTGGAGCTGCAGTATTTAGCATGCCCCACCCATCTGCAAGGCATTCTGGATAGTGTCAA
AACAGCCGGAAATCAAGTCCGTTTATCTCAAACTTTAGCATTTTGGGAATAAATGATATTTGCTATGCTG
GTTAAATTAGATTTTAGTTAAATTTCCTGCTGAAGCTCTAGTACGATAAGTAACTTGACCTAAGTGTAAA
GTTGAGATTTCCTTCAGGTTTATATAGCTTGTGCGCCGCCTGGGTACCTCGGGGGACGGTCCGGCGACCA
GCGGGTCTCTAAAACCTAGCCAGCGGGGTTCGACGCCCCGGTCTCTCGGACAAGTGCGGTTTTTATCGCT
GCAGTATTTAGCATGCCCCACCCATCTGCAAGGCATTCTGGATAGTGTCAAAACAGCCGGAAATCAAGTC
CGTTTATCTCAAACTTTAGCATTTTGGGAATAAATGATATTTGCTATGCTGGTTAAATTAGATTTTAGTT
AAATTTCCTGCTGAAGCTCTAGTACGATAAGTAACTTGACCTAAGTGTAAAGTTGAGATTTCCTTCAGGT
TTATATAGCTTGTGCGCCGCCTGGGTACCTCGGGGGACGGTCCGGCGACCAGCGGGTCTCTAAAACCTAG
CCAGCGGGGTTCGACGCCCCGGTCTCTCGGACAAGTGCGGTTTTTCTTGCTGCAGTATTTAGCATGCCCC
ACCCATCTGCAAGGCATTCTGGATAGTGTCAAAACAGCCGGAAATCAAGTCCGTTTATCTCAAACTTTAG
CATTTTGGGAATAAATGATATTTGCTATGCTGGTTAAATTAGATTTTAGTTAAATTTCCTGCTGAAGCTC
TAGTACGATAAGTAACTTGACCTAAGTGTAAAGTTGAGATTTCCTTCAGGTTTATATAGCTTGTGCGCCG
CCTGGGTACCTCGGGGGACGGTCCGGCGACCAGCGGGTCTCTAAAACCTAGCCAGCGGGGTTCGACGCCC
CGGTCTCTCGGACAAGTGCGGTTTTTTTGCCTGCAGTATTTAGCATGCCCCACCCATCTGCAAGGCATTC
TGGATAGTGTCAAAACAGCCGGAAATCAAGTCCGTTTATCTCAAACTTTAGCATTTTGGGAATAAATGAT
ATTTGCTATGCTGGTTAAATTAGATTTTAGTTAAATTTCCTGCTGAAGCTCTAGTACGATAAGTAACTTG
ACCTAAGTGTAAAGTTGAGATTTCCTTCAGGTTTATATAGCTTGTGCGCCGCCTGGGTACCTCGGGGGAC
GGTCCGGCGACCAGCGGGTCTCTAAAACCTAGCCAGCGGGGTTCGACGCCCCGGTCTCTCGGACAAGTGC
GGTTTTTACTAGTGCTCTAGAAAGGATCTGCGATCGCTCCGGTGCCCGTCAGTGGGCAGAGCGCACATCG
CCCACAGTCCCCGAGAAGTTGGGGGGAGGGGTCGGCAATTGAACGGGTGCCTAGAGAAGGTGGCGCGGGG
TAAACTGGGAAAGTGATGTCGTGTACTGGCTCCGCCTTTTTCCCGAGGGTGGGGGAGAACCGTATATAAG
TGCAGTAGTCGCCGTGAACGTTCTTTTTCGCAACGGGTTTGCCGCCAGAACACAGCTGAAGCTTCGAGGG
GCTCGCATCTCTCCTTCACGCGCCCGCCGCCCTACCTGAGGCCGCCATCCACGCCGGTTGAGTCGCGTTC
TGCCGCCTCCCGCCTGTGGTGCCTCCTGAACTGCGTCCGCCGTCTAGGTAAGTTTAAAGCTCAGGTCGAG
ACCGGGCCTTTGTCCGGCGCTCCCTTGGAGCCTACCTAGACTCAGCCGGCTCTCCACGCTTTGCCTGACC
CTGCTTGCTCAACTCTACGTCTTTGTTTCGTTTTCTGTTCTGCGCCGTTACAGATCCAAGCTGTGACCGG
CGCCTACTCTAGAGCTAGCTCGCGACCACCATGGACTACAAGGACGACGACGACAAGACGGTAAAGTATA
CGGATGCACAGATACAGCGCCTTCGCGAATACGGCAACGGGACCTATGAGCAGAAGGTCTTCGAGGACCT
CGCATCGAGGGATGCTGCCTTCTCCAAGGAGATGTCCGTCGCCTCTACCGACAACGAGAAGAAGATCAAG
GGGATGATCGCCAATCCGTCCCGTCATGGATTGACCCAGCTGATGAACGACATCGCCGACGCATTGGTCG
CCGAGGGTTTCATCGAGGTCCGTACGCCCATATTCATATCGAAGGATGCGCTGGCACGTATGACCATCAC
CGAGGACAAGCCCCTTTTCAAGCAGGTCTTCTGGATCGACGAGAAAAGGGCGCTCAGGCCTATGCTGGCA
CCTAACCTTGCCTCCGTCATGAGGGACCTGAGGGACCATACGGACGGTCCGGTGAAGATCTTCGAGATGG
GTTCCTGCTTCAGGAAGGAGTCCCACAGCGGGATGCATCTGGAGGAGTTCACCATGCTGAACCTCGTGGA
CATGGGTCCCCGCGGAGACGCCACGGAGGTCCTGAAGAACTACATATCGGTCGTGATGAAGGCGGCCGGT
CTCCCGGACTTCGACCTCGTACAGGAGGAGTCCGACGTATACAAGGAGACCATAGACGTGGAGATCAACG
GTCAGGAGGTCTGTTCCGCAGCCGTCGGTCCACACTATCTCGATGCGGCCCACGATGTCCACGAGCCTTG
GTCCGGAGCGGGATTCGGTCTCGAACGCCTGCTGACCATCAGGGAGAAGTACAGCACCGTGAAGAAGGGA
GGAGCCAGCATCAGCTACCTCAACGGTGCGAAGATCAACTGATGAATCGATGGATCCGCGGCCGCGCCCC
TCTCCCTCCCCCCCCCCTAACGTTACTGGCCGAAGCCGCTTGGAATAAGGCCGGTGTGCGTTTGTCTATA
TGTTATTTTCCACCATATTGCCGTCTTTTGGCAATGTGAGGGCCCGGAAACCTGGCCCTGTCTTCTTGAC
GAGCATTCCTAGGGGTCTTTCCCCTCTCGCCAAAGGAATGCAAGGTCTGTTGAATGTCGTGAAGGAAGCA
GTTCCTCTGGAAGCTTCTTGAAGACAAACAACGTCTGTAGCGACCCTTTGCAGGCAGCGGAACCCCCCAC
CTGGCGACAGGTGCCTCTGCGGCCAAAAGCCACGTGTATAAGATACACCTGCAAAGGCGGCACAACCCCA
GTGCCACGTTGTGAGTTGGATAGTTGTGGAAAGAGTCAAATGGCTCTCCTCAAGCGTATTCAACAAGGGG
CTGAAGGATGCCCAGAAGGTACCCCATTGTATGGGATCTGATCTGGGGCCTCGGTGCACATGCTTTACAT
GTGTTTAGTCGAGGTTAAAAAAACGTCTAGGCCCCCCGAACCACGGGGACGTGGTTTTCCTTTGAAAAAC
ACGATAATACCTCCGGAATGATTGAACAAGATGGATTGCACGCAGGTTCTCCGGCCGCTTGGGTGGAGAG
GCTATTCGGCTATGACTGGGCACAACAGACAATCGGCTGCTCTGATGCCGCCGTGTTCCGGCTGTCAGCG
CAGGGGCGCCCGGTTCTTTTTGTCAAGACCGACCTGTCCGGTGCCCTGAATGAACTGCAGGACGAGGCAG
CGCGGCTATCGTGGCTGGCCGCGACGGGCGTTCCTTGCGCAGCTGTGCTCGACGTTGTCACTGAAGCGGG
AAGGGACTGGCTGCTATTGGGCGAAGTGCCGGGGCAGGATCTCCTGTCATCTCACCTTGCTCCTGCCGAG
AAAGTATCCATCATGGCTGATGCAATGCGGCGGCTGCATACGCTTGATCCGGCTACCTGCCCATTCGACC
ACCAAGCGAAACATCGCATCGAGCGAGCACGTACTCGGATGGAAGCCGGTCTTGTCGATCAGGATGATCT
GGACGAAGAGCATCAGGGGCTCGCGCCAGCCGAACTGTTCGCCAGGCTCAAGGCGCGCATGCCCGACGGC
GAGGATCTCGTCGTGACCCATGGCGATGCCTGCTTGCCGAATATCATGGTGGAAAATGGCCGCTTTTCTG
GATTCATCGACTGTGGCCGGCTGGGTGTGGCGGACCGCTATCAGGACATAGCGTTGGCTACCCGTGATAT
TGCTGAAGAGCTTGGCGGCGAATGGGCTGACCGCTTCCTCGTGCTTTACGGTATCGCCGCTCCCGATTCG
CAGCGCATCGCCTTCTATCGCCTTCTTGACGAGTTCTTCTGAGTCGACAATCAACCTCTGGATTACAAAA
TTTGTGAAAGATTGACTGGTATTCTTAACTATGTTGCTCCTTTTACGCTATGTGGATACGCTGCTTTAAT
GCCTTTGTATCATGCGTTAACTAAACTTGTTTATTGCAGCTTATAATGGTTACAAATAAAGCAATAGCAT
CACAAATTTCACAAATAAAGCATTTTTTTCACTGCATTCTAGTTGTGGTTTGTCCAAACTCATCAATGTA
TCTTATCATGTCTGGAATTGACTCAAATGATGTCAATTAGTCTATCAGAAGCTCATCTGGTCTCCCTTCC
GGGGGACAAGACATCCCTGTTTAATATTTAAACAGCAGTGTTCCCAAACTGGGTTCTTATATCCCTTGCT
CTGGTCAACCAGGTTGCAGGGTTTCCTGTCCTCACAGGAACGAAGTCCCTAAAGAAACAGTGGCAGCCAG
GTTTAGCCCCGGAATTGACTGGATTCCTTTTTTAGGGCCCATTGGTATGGCTTTTTCCCCGTATCCCCCC
AGGTGTCTGCAGGCTCAAAGAGCAGCGAGAAGCGTTCAGAGGAAAGCGATCCCGTGCCACCTTCCCCGTG
CCCGGGCTGTCCCCGCACGCTGCCGGCTCGGGGATGCGGGGGGAGCGCCGGACCGGAGCGGAGCCCCGGG
CGGCTCGCTGCTGCCCCCTAGCGGGGGAGGGACGTAATTACATCCCTGGGGGCTTTGGGGGGGGGCTGTC
CCTGATATCTATAACAAGAAAATATATATATAATAAGTTATCACGTAAGTAGAACATGAAATAACAATAT
AATTATCGTATGAGTTAAATCTTAAAAGTCACGTAAAAGATAATCATGCGTCATTTTGACTCACGCGGTC
GTTATAGTTCAAAATCAGTGACACTTACCGCATTGACAAGCACGCCTCACGGGAGCTCCAAGCGGCGACT
GAGATGTCCTAAATGCACAGCGACGGATTCGCGCTATTTAGAAAGAGAGAGCAATATTTCAAGAATGCAT
GCGTCAATTTTACGCAGACTATCTTTCTAGGGTTAATCTAGCTGCATCAGGATCATATCGTCGGGTCTTT
TTTCCGGCTCAGTCATCGCCCAAGCTGGCGCTATCTGGGCATCGGGGAGGAAGAAGCCCGTGCCTTTTCC
CGCGAGGTTGAAGCGGCATGGAAAGAGTTTGCCGAGGATGACTGCTGCTGCATTGACGTTGAGCGAAAAC
GCACGTTTACCATGATGATTCGGGAAGGTGTGGCCATGCACGCCTTTAACGGTGAACTGTTCGTTCAGGC
CACCTGGGATACCAGTTCGTCGCGGCTTTTCCGGACACAGTTCCGGATGGTCAGCCCGAAGCGCATCAGC
AACCCGAACAATACCGGCGACAGCCGGAACTGCCGTGCCGGTGTGCAGATTAATGACAGCGGTGCGGCGC
TGGGATATTACGTCAGCGAGGACGGGTATCCTGGCTGGATGCCGCAGAAATGGACATGGATACCCCGTGA
GTTACCCGGCGGGCGCGCTTGGCGTAATCATGGTCATAGCTGTTTCCTGTGTGAAATTGTTATCCGCTCA
CAATTCCACACAACATACGAGCCGGAAGCATAAAGTGTAAAGCCTGGGGTGCCTAATGAGTGAGCTAACT
CACATTAATTGCGTTGCGCTCACTGCCCGCTTTCCAGTCGGGAAACCTGTCGTGCCAGCTGCATTAATGA
ATCGGCCAACGCGCGGGGAGAGGCGGTTTGCGTATTGGGCGCTCTTCCGCTTCCTCGCTCACTGACTCGC
TGCGCTCGGTCGTTCGGCTGCGGCGAGCGGTATCAGCTCACTCAAAGGCGGTAATACGGTTATCCACAGA
ATCAGGGGATAACGCAGGAAAGAACATGTGAGCAAAAGGCCAGCAAAAGGCCAGGAACCGTAAAAAGGCC
GCGTTGCTGGCGTTTTTCCATAGGCTCCGCCCCCCTGACGAGCATCACAAAAATCGACGCTCAAGTCAGA
GGTGGCGAAACCCGACAGGACTATAAAGATACCAGGCGTTTCCCCCTGGAAGCTCCCTCGTGCGCTCTCC
TGTTCCGACCCTGCCGCTTACCGGATACCTGTCCGCCTTTCTCCCTTCGGGAAGCGTGGCGCTTTCTCAT
AGCTCACGCTGTAGGTATCTCAGTTCGGTGTAGGTCGTTCGCTCCAAGCTGGGCTGTGTGCACGAACCCC
CCGTTCAGCCCGACCGCTGCGCCTTATCCGGTAACTATCGTCTTGAGTCCAACCCGGTAAGACACGACTT
ATCGCCACTGGCAGCAGCCACTGGTAACAGGATTAGCAGAGCGAGGTATGTAGGCGGTGCTACAGAGTTC
TTGAAGTGGTGGCCTAACTACGGCTACACTAGAAGAACAGTATTTGGTATCTGCGCTCTGCTGAAGCCAG
TTACCTTCGGAAAAAGAGTTGGTAGCTCTTGATCCGGCAAACAAACCACCGCTGGTAGCGGTGGTTTTTT
TGTTTGCAAGCAGCAGATTACGCGCAGAAAAAAAGGATCTCAAGAAGATCCTTTGATCTTTTCTACGGGG
TCTGACGCTCAGTGGAACGAAAACTCACGTTAAGGGATTTTGGTCATGAGATTATCAAAAAGGATCTTCA
CCTAGATCCTTTTAAATTAAAAATGAAGTTTTAAATCAATCTAAAGTATATATGAGTAAACTTGGTCTGA
CAGTTACCAATGCTTAATCAGTGAGGCACCTATCTCAGCGATCTGTCTATTTCGTTCATCCATAGTTGCC
TGACTCCCCGTCGTGTAGATAACTACGATACGGGAGGGCTTACCATCTGGCCCCAGTGCTGCAATGATAC
CGCGAGACCCACGCTCACCGGCTCCAGATTTATCAGCAATAAACCAGCCAGCCGGAAGGGCCGAGCGCAG
AAGTGGTCCTGCAACTTTATCCGCCTCCATCCAGTCTATTAATTGTTGCCGGGAAGCTAGAGTAAGTAGT
TCGCCAGTTAATAGTTTGCGCAACGTTGTTGCCATTGCTACAGGCATCGTGGTGTCACGCTCGTCGTTTG
GTATGGCTTCATTCAGCTCCGGTTCCCAACGATCAAGGCGAGTTACATGATCCCCCATGTTGTGCAAAAA
AGCGGTTAGCTCCTTCGGTCCTCCGATCGTTGTCAGAAGTAAGTTGGCCGCAGTGTTATCACTCATGGTT
ATGGCAGCACTGCATAATTCTCTTACTGTCATGCCATCCGTAAGATGCTTTTCTGTGACTGGTGAGTACT
CAACCAAGTCATTCTGAGAATAGTGTATGCGGCGACCGAGTTGCTCTTGCCCGGCGTCAATACGGGATAA
TACCGCGCCACATAGCAGAACTTTAAAAGTGCTCATCATTGGAAAACGTTCTTCGGGGCGAAAACTCTCA
AGGATCTTACCGCTGTTGAGATCCAGTTCGATGTAACCCACTCGTGCACCCAACTGATCTTCAGCATCTT
TTACTTTCACCAGCGTTTCTGGGTGAGCAAAAACAGGAAGGCAAAATGCCGCAAAAAAGGGAATAAGGGC
GACACGGAAATGTTGAATACTCAT
Features (pLannotate 1.2.2; 19 found; start..end, strand, type, name):
      1..105     -  promoter       AmpR promoter: bla
    158..586     -  rep_origin     f1 ori (sequence partly withheld): f1 bacteriophage origin of replication; arrow indicates direction of (+) strand synthesis
    591..746     -  CDS            lacZα (fragment): LacZα fragment of β-galactosidase; lacZ fragment
    748..867     +  CDS            B (fragment): PORTL_LAMBD - Experimental evidence at protein level: Swiss-Prot protein existence level 1. Forms the portal vertex of the capsid (PubMed:6228056, PubMed:6232391). This portal plays critical roles in head assembly, genome packaging, neck/tail attachment, and genome ejection (Probable). The portal protein multimerizes as a single ring-shaped homododecamer arranged around a central channel (PubMed:6232391). Binds to the terminase subunits to form the packaging machine (PubMed:7799432). From Escherichia phage lambda (Bacteriophage lambda).
   2740..2951    +  promoter       EF-1α core promoter: core promoter for human elongation factor EF-1α
   2964..3232    +  LTR            5' LTR (truncated): truncated 5' long terminal repeat (LTR) from human T-cell leukemia virus (HTLV) type 1
   3283..3303    +  CDS            FLAG (fragment): FLAG® epitope tag, followed by an enterokinase cleavage site
   4153..4725    +  misc_feature   IRES: internal ribosome entry site (IRES) of the encephalomyocarditis virus (EMCV)
   4734..5528    +  CDS            NeoR/KanR: aminoglycoside phosphotransferase from Tn5; aph(3')-II (or nptII); confers resistance to neomycin, kanamycin, and G418 (Geneticin®)
   5535..5641    +  misc_feature   WPRE (fragment): woodchuck hepatitis virus posttranscriptional regulatory element
   5650..5771    +  polyA_signal   SV40 poly(A) signal: SV40 polyadenylation signal
   5789..5881    +  ncRNA          G-CSF SLDE: Accession: RF00183 - G-CSF factor stem-loop destabilising element (SLDE)
   6578..7045    +  CDS            B (fragment): PORTL_LAMBD - Experimental evidence at protein level: Swiss-Prot protein existence level 1. Forms the portal vertex of the capsid (PubMed:6228056, PubMed:6232391). This portal plays critical roles in head assembly, genome packaging, neck/tail attachment, and genome ejection (Probable). The portal protein multimerizes as a single ring-shaped homododecamer arranged around a central channel (PubMed:6232391). Binds to the terminase subunits to form the packaging machine (PubMed:7799432). From Escherichia phage lambda (Bacteriophage lambda).
   7083..7099    -  protein_bind   lac operator: The lac repressor binds to the lac operator to inhibit transcription in E. coli. This inhibition can be relieved by adding lactose or isopropyl-β-D-thiogalactopyranoside (IPTG). lac repressor encoded by lacI
   7107..7137    -  promoter       lac promoter: promoter for the E. coli lac operon
   7152..7173    -  protein_bind   CAP binding site: CAP binding activates transcription in the presence of cAMP. E. coli catabolite activator protein
   7186..7278    -  CDS            lacI (fragment): lac repressor; lacI; The lac repressor binds to the lac operator to inhibit transcription in E. coli. This inhibition can be relieved by adding lactose or isopropyl-β-D-thiogalactopyranoside (IPTG).
   7461..8049    -  rep_origin     ori: high-copy-number ColE1/pMB1/pBR322/pUC origin of replication
   8220..9080    -  CDS            AmpR: β-lactamase; bla; confers resistance to ampicillin, carbenicillin, and related antibiotics
