[The description below was written by a language model from this plasmid's Addgene catalogue record and pLannotate feature annotations shown in this document.]
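Description:
pAS_4xMx PylT_FLAG-Mx PylRS YA is a 9,080 nt mammalian expression plasmid on the pAS backbone. It delivers an orthogonal pyrrolysyl tRNA/aminoacyl-tRNA synthetase pair from the archaeon Methanomethylophilus alvus Mx1201 for amber (UAG) stop codon suppression. In E. coli it is maintained at high copy through a ColE1/pUC-type origin and selected with ampicillin via the β-lactamase gene. An f1 origin and remnants of a lac promoter/lacZα cloning region are also present.

The protein-coding payload is the Mx1201 PylRS (885 bp insert) carrying the Y126A ("YA") substitution and an N-terminal FLAG tag for detection. According to the feature table, it is driven by an EF-1α core promoter followed by a truncated HTLV-1 5' LTR segment, a composite arrangement commonly used for strong constitutive expression. Downstream, an EMCV IRES links the synthetase to a NeoR/KanR gene on the same transcript, so G418 selection enriches for cells that also express PylRS. The transcript ends with a WPRE fragment and an SV40 polyadenylation signal.

The catalogue entry also describes a cassette of four Mx1201 PylT (amber suppressor tRNA) copies under human 7SK promoters. The automated annotation does not label this cassette, which presumably lies in one of the unannotated stretches. The piggyBac transposon ends implied by the stated purpose are likewise not annotated. The short hits to a phage lambda portal protein are likely spurious matches.

The plasmid is intended for transient transfection or for stable genomic integration by piggyBac transposase. It supports site-specific incorporation of noncanonical amino acids at amber codons in mammalian cells, including work on mutually orthogonal PylRS/tRNA pairs.
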