Addgene plasmid #140012: pAS_4xMx PylT_FLAG-Mx PylRS YA
Purpose: Plasmid with 4xMx PylT cassette and MX1201 PylRS for amber suppression; for transient or stable piggyBac-mediated integration
Depositing lab: Simon Elsaesser. Depositing organization: Karolinska Institutet. Publication: Methanomethylophilus alvus Mx1201 provides basis for mutual orthogonal pyrrolysyl tRNA/aminoacyl-tRNA synthetase pairs in mammalian cells. Meineke B, Heimgartner J, Lafranchi L, Elsasser SJ. ACS Chem Biol. 2018 Sep 27. doi: 10.1021/acschembio.8b00571. PubMed 30260624.
Backbone
  Vector backbone: pAS
  Vector type: Mammalian Expression
  Selectable markers: Neomycin (select with G418)
Growth in bacteria
  Bacterial resistance: Ampicillin, 100 μg/mL
  Growth temperature: 37°C
  Growth strain: NEB Stable
  Copy number: High Copy
Gene/Insert
  Gene/Insert name: Mx1201 PylRS YA (alt name: 4xh7SK-Mx1201 PylT cassette)
  Species: Methanomethylophilus alvus Mx1201
  Insert size (bp): 885
  Mutation: Y126A
  Entrez Gene: MMALV_RS05520 (a.k.a. MMALV_RS05520, MMALV_11280)
  Promoter: EF1
  Tag / fusion protein: FLAG (N terminal on insert)
  Cloning method: Ligation Independent Cloning
Terms and licenses: Academic/Nonprofit Terms; Industry Terms: Not Available to Industry
How to cite: pAS_4xMx PylT_FLAG-Mx PylRS YA was a gift from Simon Elsaesser (Addgene plasmid # 140012 ; http://n2t.net/addgene:140012 ; RRID:Addgene_140012)
