>Addgene plasmid #140012 | pAS_4xMx PylT_FLAG-Mx PylRS YA | depositor partial sequence | sequence record 271072 | EF1 promoter and Mx PylRS AF
GCCGCCTCCCGCCTGTGGTGCCTCCTGAACTGCGTCCGCCGTCTAGGTAAGTTTAAAGCTCAGGTCGAGA
CCGGGCCTTTGTCCGGCGCTCCCTTGGAGCCTACCTAGACTCAGCCGGCTCTCCACGCTTTGCCTGACCC
TGCTTGCTCAACTCTACGTCTTTGTTTCGTTTTCTGTTCTGCGCCGTTACAGATCCAAGCTGTGACCGGC
GCCTACTCTAGAGCTAGCTCGCGACCACCATGGACTACAAGGACGACGACGACAAGACGGTAAAGTATAC
GGATGCACAGATACAGCGCCTTCGCGAATACGGCAACGGGACCTATGAGCAGAAGGTCTTCGAGGACCTC
GCATCGAGGGATGCTGCCTTCTCCAAGGAGATGTCCGTCGCCTCTACCGACAACGAGAAGAAGATCAAGG
GGATGATCGCCAATCCGTCCCGTCATGGATTGACCCAGCTGATGAACGACATCGCCGACGCATTGGTCGC
CGAGGGTTTCATCGAGGTCCGTACGCCCATATTCATATCGAAGGATGCGCTGGCACGTATGACCATCACC
GAGGACAAGCCCCTTTTCAAGCAGGTCTTCTGGATCGACGAGAAAAGGGCGCTCAGGCCTATGCTGGCAC
CTAACCTTGCCTCCGTCATGAGGGACCTGAGGGACCATACGGACGGTCCGGTGAAGATCTTCGAGATGGG
TTCCTGCTTCAGGAAGGAGTCCCACAGCGGGATGCATCTGGAGGAGTTCACCATGCTGAACCTCGTGGAC
ATGGGTCCCCGCGGAGACGCCACGGAGGTCCTGAAGAACTACATATCGGTCGTGATGAAGGCGGCCGGTC
TCCCG
