>Addgene plasmid #140012 | pAS_4xMx PylT_FLAG-Mx PylRS YA | depositor partial sequence | sequence record 271073 | Mx PylT cassette
TCTGCAAGGCATTCTGGATAGTGTCAAAACAGCCGGAAATCAAGTCCGTTTATCTCAAACTTTAGCATTT
TGGGAATAAATGATATTTGCTATGCTGGTTAAATTAGATTTTAGTTAAATTTCCTGCTGAAGCTCTAGTA
CGATAAGTAACTTGACCTAAGTGTAAAGTTGAGATTTCCTTCAGGTTTATATAGCTTGTGCGCCGCCTGG
GTACCTCGGGGGACGGTCCGGCGACCAGCGGGTCTCTAAAACCTAGCCAGCGGGGTTCGACGCCCCGGTC
TCTCGGACAAGTGCGGTTTTTCTTGCTGCAGTATTTAGCATGCCCCACCCATCTGCAAGGCATTCTGGAT
AGTGTCAAAACAGCCGGAAATCAAGTCCGTTTATCTCAAACTTTAGCATTTTGGGAATAAATGATATTTG
CTATGCTGGTTAAATTAGATTTTAGTTAAATTTCCTGCTGAAGCTCTAGTACGATAAGTAACTTGACCTA
AGTGTAAAGTTGAGATTTCCTTCAGGTTTATATAGCTTGTGCGCCGCCTGGGTACCTCGGGGGACGGTCC
GGCGACCAGCGGGTCTCTAAAACCTAGCCAGCGGGGTTCGACGCCCCGGTCTCTCGGACAAGTGCGGTTT
TTTTGCCTGCAGTATTTAGCATGCCCCACCCATCTGCAAGGCATTCTGGATAGTGTCAAAACAGCCGGAA
ATCAAGTCCGTTTATCTCAAACTTTAGCATTTTGGGAATAAATGATATTTGCTATGCTGGTTAAATTAGA
TTTTAGTTAAATTTCCTGCTGAAGCTCTAGTACGATAAGTAACTTGACCTAAGTGTAAAGTTGAGATTTC
CTTCAGGTTTATATAGCTTGTGCGCCGCCTGGGTACCTCGGGGGACGGTCCGGCGACCAGCGGGTCTCTA
AAACCTAGCCAGCGGGGTTCGACGCCCCGGTCTCTCGGACAAGTGCGG
